>Addgene plasmid #244193 | L3928 Filler DNA | addgene full sequence | sequence record 489493 | Addgene NGS Result
CTAGCCTGAGGCGGAAAGAACCAGCTGGGGCTCTAGGGGGTATCCCC
[124 nt withheld, positions 48-171]
C
[91 nt withheld, positions 173-263]
A
[49 nt withheld, positions 265-313]
CCTTTGACGTTGGAGTCCACGTTCTTT
[37 nt withheld, positions 341-377]
ACCCTATCTCGGTCTATTCTTTTGATTTATAAGGGATTTTGCCGATTTCGGCCTATTGGTTAAAAAATGA
GCTGATTTAACAAAAATTTAACGCGAATTAATTCTGTGGAATGTGTGTCAGTTAGGCTCAATTAGTCAGC
AACCATAGTCCCGCCCCTAACTCCGCCCATCCCGCCCCTAACTCCGCCCAGTTCCGCCCATTCTCCGCCC
CATGGCTGACTAATTTTTTTTATTTATGCAGAGGCCGAGGCCGCCTCTGCCTCTGAGCTATTCCAGAAGT
AGTGAGGAGGCTTTTTTGGAGGCCTAGGCTTTTGCAAAAAGCTCCCGGGAGCTTGTATATCCATTTTCGG
AGGTTGGGCTTCGGAATCGTTTTCCGGGACGCCGGCTGGATGATCCTCCAGCGCGGGGATCTCATGCTGG
AGTTCTTCGCCCACCCCAACTTGTTTATTGCAGCTTATAATGGTTACAAATAAAGCAATAGCATCACAAA
TTTCACAAATAAAGCATTTTTTTCACTGCATTCTAGTTGTGGTTTGTCCAAACTCATCAATGTATCTTAT
CATGTCTGTATACCGTCGACCTCTAGCTAGAGCTTGGCGTAATCATGGTCATAGCTGTTTCCTGTGTGAA
ATTGTTATCCGCTCACAATTCCACACAACATACGAGCCGGAAGCATAAAGTGTAAAGCCTGGGGTGCCTA
ATGAGTGAGCTAACTCACATTAATTGCGTTGCGCTCACTGCCCGCTTTCCAGTCGGGAAACCTGTCGTGC
CAGCTGCATTAATGAATCGGCCAACGCGCGGGGAGAGGCGGTTTGCGTATTGGGCGCTCTTCCGCTTCCT
CGCTCACTGACTCGCTGCGCTCGGTCGTTCGGCTGCGGCGAGCGGTATCAGCTCACTCAAAGGCGGTAAT
ACGGTTATCCACAGAATCAGGGGATAACGCAGGAAAGAACATGTGAGCAAAAGGCCAGCAAAAGGCCAGG
AACCGTAAAAAGGCCGCGTTGCTGGCGTTTTTCCATAGGCTCCGCCCCCCTGACGAGCATCACAAAAATC
GACGCTCAAGTCAGAGGTGGCGAAACCCGACAGGACTATAAAGATACCAGGCGTTTCCCCCTGGAAGCTC
CCTCGTGCGCTCTCCTGTTCCGACCCTGCCGCTTACCGGATACCTGTCCGCCTTTCTCCCTTCGGGAAGC
GTGGCGCTTTCTCATAGCTCACGCTGTAGGTATCTCAGTTCGGTGTAGGTCGTTCGCTCCAAGCTGGGCT
GTGTGCACGAACCCCCCGTTCAGCCCGACCGCTGCGCCTTATCCGGTAACTATCGTCTTGAGTCCAACCC
GGTAAGACACGACTTATCGCCACTGGCAGCAGCCACTGGTAACAGGATTAGCAGAGCGAGGTATGTAGGC
GGTGCTACAGAGTTCTTGAAGTGGTGGCCTAACTACGGCTACACTAGAAGAACAGTATTTGGTATCTGCG
CTCTGCTGAAGCCAGTTACCTTCGGAAAAAGAGTTGGTAGCTCTTGATCCGGCAAACAAACCACCGCTGG
TAGCGGTGGTTTTTTTGTTTGCAAGCAGCAGATTACGCGCAGAAAAAAAGGATCTCAAGAAGATCCTTTG
ATCTTTTCTACGGGGTCTGACGCTCAGTGGAACGAAAACTCACGTTAAGGGATTTTGGTCATGAGATTAT
CAAAAAGGATCTTCACCTAGATCCTTTTAAATTAAAAATGAAGTTTTAAATCAATCTAAAGTATATATGA
GTAAACTTGGTCTGACAGTTACCAATGCTTAATCAGTGAGGCACCTATCTCAGCGATCTGTCTATTTCGT
TCATCCATAGTTGCCTGACTCCCCGTCGTGTAGATAACTACGATACGGGAGGGCTTACCATCTGGCCCCA
GTGCTGCAATGATACCGCGAGATCCACGCTCACCGGCTCCAGATTTATCAGCAATAAACCAGCCAGCCGG
AAGGGCCGAGCGCAGAAGTGGTCCTGCAACTTTATCCGCCTCCATCCAGTCTATTAATTGTTGCCGGGAA
GCTAGAGTAAGTAGTTCGCCAGTTAATAGTTTGCGCAACGTTGTTGCCATTGCTACAGGCATCGTGGTGT
CACGCTCGTCGTTTGGTATGGCTTCATTCAGCTCCGGTTCCCAACGATCAAGGCGAGTTACATGATCCCC
CATGTTGTGCAAAAAAGCGGTTAGCTCCTTCGGTCCTCCGATCGTTGTCAGAAGTAAGTTGGCCGCAGTG
TTATCACTCATGGTTATGGCAGCACTGCATAATTCTCTTACTGTCATGCCATCCGTAAGATGCTTTTCTG
TGACTGGTGAGTACTCAACCAAGTCATTCTGAGAATAGTGTATGCGGCGACCGAGTTGCTCTTGCCCGGC
GTCAATACGGGATAATACCGCGCCACATAGCAGAACTTTAAAAGTGCTCATCATTGGAAAACGTTCTTCG
GGGCGAAAACTCTCAAGGATCTTACCGCTGTTGAGATCCAGTTCGATGTAACCCACTCGTGCACCCAACT
GATCTTCAGCATCTTTTACTTTCACCAGCGTTTCTGGGTGAGCAAAAACAGGAAGGCAAAATGCCGCAAA
AAAGGGAATAAGGGCGACACGGAAATGTTGAATACTCATACTCTTCCTTTTTCAATATTATTGAAGCATT
TATCAGGGTTATTGTCTCATGAGCGGATACATATTTGAATGTATTTAGAAAAATAAACAAATAGGGGTTC
CGCGCACATTTCCCCGAAAAGTGCCACCTGACGTCGACGGATCGGGAGATCTCCCGATCCCCTATGGTGC
ACTCTCAGTACAATCTGCTCTGATGCCGCATAGTTAAGCCAGTATCTGCTCCCTGCTTGTGTGTTGGAGG
TCGCTGAGTAGTGCGCGAGCAAAATTTAAGCTACAACAAGGCAAGGCTTGACCGACAATTGCATGAAGAA
TCTGCTTAGGGTTAGGCGTTTTGCGCTGCTTCGCGATGTACGGGCCAGATATACGCGTTG
Features (pLannotate 1.2.2; 14 found; start..end, strand, type, name):
      6..27      +  promoter       SV40 promoter (fragment): SV40 enhancer and early promoter
     48..476     +  rep_origin     f1 ori (sequence partly withheld): f1 bacteriophage origin of replication; arrow indicates direction of (+) strand synthesis
    481..503     +  promoter       SV40 promoter (fragment): SV40 enhancer and early promoter
    504..695     +  promoter       SV40 promoter: SV40 early promoter
    722..820     +  CDS            ble (fragment): BLE_KLEPN - Experimental evidence at protein level: Swiss-Prot protein existence level 1. Binding protein with a strong affinity to the bleomycin family of antibiotics. Binds to CL990; an antimitotic-antibiotic compound. From Klebsiella pneumoniae.
    815..936     +  polyA_signal   SV40 poly(A) signal: SV40 polyadenylation signal
   1009..1025    -  protein_bind   lac operator: The lac repressor binds to the lac operator to inhibit transcription in E. coli. This inhibition can be relieved by adding lactose or isopropyl-β-D-thiogalactopyranoside (IPTG). lac repressor encoded by lacI
   1033..1063    -  promoter       lac promoter: promoter for the E. coli lac operon
   1078..1099    -  protein_bind   CAP binding site: CAP binding activates transcription in the presence of cAMP. E. coli catabolite activator protein
   1112..1204    -  CDS            lacI (fragment): lac repressor; lacI; The lac repressor binds to the lac operator to inhibit transcription in E. coli. This inhibition can be relieved by adding lactose or isopropyl-β-D-thiogalactopyranoside (IPTG).
   1387..1975    -  rep_origin     ori: high-copy-number ColE1/pMB1/pBR322/pUC origin of replication
   2146..3006    -  CDS            AmpR: β-lactamase; bla; confers resistance to ampicillin, carbenicillin, and related antibiotics
   3007..3111    -  promoter       AmpR promoter: bla
   3170..3222    -  misc_feature   bom (fragment): basis of mobility region from pBR322
