[The description below was written by a language model from this plasmid's Addgene catalogue record and pLannotate feature annotations shown in this document.]
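Description:
L3928 Filler DNA is a small (about 3.4 kb) empty vector derived from pPD005, a pcDNA-type backbone adapted for Golden Gate assembly, and is catalogued under mammalian expression and synthetic biology. It carries no insert. According to the record, the CMV promoter and the bGH polyadenylation signal that normally form the pcDNA expression cassette were deliberately removed so that the plasmid places less burden on transfected cells. The feature annotation agrees with this, as neither element is detected. In E. coli the plasmid is maintained at high copy through a ColE1/pUC-type origin and is selected with ampicillin via a β-lactamase gene driven by its own promoter.

The remaining annotated features are backbone leftovers rather than a working payload. They include an f1 phage origin and an SV40 early promoter followed by only a short fragment of a bleomycin-family resistance gene (ble) and the SV40 poly(A) signal. This suggests that the mammalian selection cassette is truncated, and no intact mammalian marker is annotated. Also present are a lac promoter, operator and CAP binding site, a lacI fragment, and a fragment of the pBR322 bom region.

As the name implies, the plasmid is a filler. The usual role of such a construct is to bring total DNA mass to a constant amount across transfection conditions without adding a strongly expressed transcription unit that would compete for cellular expression resources, though the record itself states only the burden-reduction rationale. It was deposited in connection with work on converting natural cytokine receptors into orthogonal synthetic biosensors.
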