Addgene plasmid #244193: L3928 Filler DNA
Purpose: (Empty Backbone) Empty vector; modified pcDNA with CMV promoter and bGHpolyA removed to reduce burden
Depositing lab: Joshua Leonard. Depositing organization: Northwestern University. Publication: Conversion of natural cytokine receptors into orthogonal synthetic biosensors. Edelstein HI, Cosio A, Ezekiel ML, Corcoran WK, Morris AH, Leonard JN. Nat Chem Biol. 2025 Aug 22:10.1038/s41589-025-01986-1. doi: 10.1038/s41589-025-01986-1. PubMed 40846994.
Backbone
  Vector backbone: pPD005 pcDNA Golden Gate
  Vector type: Mammalian Expression, Synthetic Biology
Growth in bacteria
  Bacterial resistance: Ampicillin, 100 μg/mL
  Growth temperature: 37°C
  Growth strain: DH5alpha
  Copy number: High Copy
Gene/Insert
  Gene/Insert name: None
Terms and licenses: Academic/Nonprofit Terms; Industry Terms: Not Available to Industry
Depositor comments: Please visit https://doi.org/10.1101/2024.03.23.586421 for bioRxiv preprint.
How to cite: L3928 Filler DNA was a gift from Joshua Leonard (Addgene plasmid # 244193 ; http://n2t.net/addgene:244193 ; RRID:Addgene_244193)
